Addgene plasmid #227517: pEPMS0CM0031
Purpose: L0 part - CDS (without STOP codon)
Depositing lab: Nicola Patron. Depositing organization: Earlham Institute. Publication: Biosynthesis and bioactivity of anti-inflammatory triterpenoids in Calendula officinalis. Golubova D, Salmon M, Su H, Tansley C, Kaithakottil GG, Linsmith G, Schudoma C, Swarbreck D, O'Connell MA, Patron NJ. Nat Commun. 2025 Jul 28;16(1):6941. doi: 10.1038/s41467-025-62269-w. PubMed 40721615.
Backbone
  Vector backbone: pTwist Chlor High Copy
  Vector type: Plant Expression
Growth in bacteria
  Bacterial resistance: Chloramphenicol, 25 μg/mL
  Growth temperature: 37°C
  Growth strain: DH5alpha
  Copy number: High Copy
Gene/Insert
  Gene/Insert name: TkTXSS (Taraxacum kok-saghyz taraxasterol synthase)
  Species: Taraxacum kok-sagyhz
  Mutation: BsaI sites removed by silent mutation
  Cloning method: Restriction Enzyme; 5′ cloning site unknown (unknown if destroyed)
Terms and licenses: Academic/Nonprofit Terms; Industry Terms: Not Available to Industry
How to cite: pEPMS0CM0031 was a gift from Nicola Patron (Addgene plasmid # 227517 ; http://n2t.net/addgene:227517 ; RRID:Addgene_227517)
