[The description below was written by a language model from this plasmid's Addgene catalogue record and pLannotate feature annotations shown in this document.]
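Description:
pEPMS0CM0031 is a Level 0 (L0) part plasmid for modular Golden Gate-style assembly of plant expression constructs, built on the pTwist Chlor High Copy backbone. It is a small (about 4.3 kb) bacterial cloning vector rather than an expression vector in its own right. It replicates in E. coli from a high-copy ColE1/pUC-type origin and is selected with chloramphenicol through a cat gene driven by its native cat promoter and followed by a lambda t0 terminator. A short lacZα fragment is also annotated, which appears to be only a backbone remnant.

The payload is the coding sequence of TkTXSS, the taraxasterol synthase from the Russian dandelion Taraxacum kok-saghyz, supplied as a CDS part without a stop codon so that it can be fused in frame to a downstream C-terminal tag or other coding module during assembly. Internal BsaI sites were removed by silent mutation, the usual domestication step that lets a part be released and assembled with this Type IIS enzyme without being cut internally. The automated annotation labels the roughly 2.3 kb open reading frame as dammarenediol synthase from Panax ginseng. This most likely reflects similarity to a related triterpene (oxidosqualene) cyclase in the annotation database rather than a different insert, and the catalogue identity should be taken as correct.

No promoter, terminator or plant selectable marker is annotated around the insert, so expression depends on combining this part with regulatory parts in higher-level assemblies. The associated work concerns the biosynthesis of anti-inflammatory triterpenoids in Calendula officinalis, which suggests the part was used for triterpene synthase expression in that context. The record does not state the exact fusion overhangs or flanking cloning sites.
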