Features (pLannotate 1.2.2; 6 found; start..end, strand, type, name):
     10..2316    +  CDS            DDS: DADIS_PANGI - Also known as DS
   2579..3167    -  rep_origin     ori: high-copy-number ColE1/pMB1/pBR322/pUC origin of replication
   3300..3394    -  terminator     lambda t0 terminator: transcription terminator from phage lambda
   3418..4074    -  CDS            cat: CAT_ECOLX - Experimental evidence at protein level: Swiss-Prot protein existence level 1. This enzyme is an effector of chloramphenicol resistance in bacteria. From Escherichia coli. This protein is used as a marker in many commonly used cloning vectors, such as pACYC184.
   4075..4177    -  promoter       cat promoter: promoter of the E. coli cat gene encoding chloramphenicol acetyltransferase
   4252..4295    -  CDS            lacZα (fragment): LacZα fragment of β-galactosidase; lacZ fragment
>Addgene plasmid #227517 | pEPMS0CM0031 | addgene full sequence | sequence record 455971 | Addgene NGS Result
AGGTCTCTAATGTGGAAACTCAGGATTGGCGAAAAAAACGGCAAATTTAACATCGGTGACGGGAACGGAG
ATGACTATCTGCACAGTACTAACAACTTCGTCGGTCGTCAAACGTGGGAATTCGATCCAGACGCCGGAAC
GCAAAAGGAGCGAGATGAAATAGAACGTCTTAGGGAACAGTTCCTGATAAATAAAAAAAAATTGGATATC
AGGTGCTGCGCCGACTTATTAATGAGGAACCAACTCATCAAAGAAAGTGGAATAGATTTAATCAGTGTAC
CACCCGTTCGTTTAGGGGATGATGAGGACGTAAATTATGAAGCAGTGACGACAGCCGTTCGTAAAGCTGT
GCGTCTGAATAGAGCTATACAGGCCTGGGACGGACATTGGCCCGCTGAAAATGCTGGCCCGTTATTCTTC
ACTCCGCCATTAATTATAGCATTGTACATCTCCGGGACCTTAGATACTATACTGACTCAAGAGCACAAGC
GAGAAATGATCCGATATATGTATATACACCAAAATGAAGATGGAGGCTGGGGATTTTACATATCCGGGCG
TAGCACTATGATAGGGACAGCACTCAATTACGTCGGACTGAGGTTACTGGGCGAAGATGATAATGATGCC
ATTGCAAAGGGTCGAAAGTGGATCCTTGATCACGGAGGGGCAACATCAATTCCAAGTTGGGGCAAGGTTT
ACCTCTCCGTGCTTGGCGTCTACGAATGGGCTGGCTGTAACCCATTACCACCAGAGTTTTGGTTGTTCCC
CAGTTTTCTCCCCTACCACCCAGCTAAGATGTGGTGTTATTGTCGAACTACCTACATGCCGATGAGCTAC
CTCTACGGGACAGGATTCCAGGGTCCCATAACTGATCTGGTAAAATCTCTGAGGAAAGAGATTCATGTTA
TCCCTTACCACCAGATTGACTGGAATAAACAAAGACACAACTGTTGTAAAGAAGATCTGTACTATCCGCA
TACATACATACAGGACCTCTTGTGGGATGGGTTACATTACTTCTCTGAGCCCCTCGTTAGTAAGTGGCCT
CTTAAAAAGTTACGTGAGAAGGGCTTGAAGAGGGTCCTTGACTTGATGCAATATAACGCCGAAGAAGGTA
GATACATAACATTGGGGTGTGTCGAGAAATCCTTACAAATGATGTGCTTCTCAGCTCTTGACCCAAATGG
TATCGATTTTAAAAGACACCTGGCCCGAGTGCCTGACTACCTCTGGGTCGCTGAGGACGGGATGAAGATG
CAATCTTTCGGGAGTCAGTTGTGGGACTGTACGCTGGTAACGCAAGCAATAATCGCCTCCGACATGGTCG
AAGAATATGGCGACTCTTTAAAGAAAGCTAATTTCTACTTAAAAGAGTCACAAATAAAGCAAAACCCCAA
GGGGGACTTTGAGAATATGTGTAGGCAATTTACCAAAGGAGCTTGGACATTTAGCGACCAGGACCAAGGC
TGGGTTGTTAGTGATTGCACTGCTGAAGCAGTTAAATGCCTGCTCGCTTTGTCTCAGATGCCTCAGGAAA
TTTCTGGTGAGAAAGTGGACGTTGAGCGATTGTATGACGCTATTAACGTCCTTTTGTATTTGCAAAGTCC
AGAGACTGGGGGGTTCGCCATCTGGGAAGCTCCGGTGCCTAAGCCATACCTCGAAAAGCTCAACCCCTCT
GAACTTTTTGCTGACATAGTAGTAGAACGTGAGCACGTAGAGTGCACAGGGAGTATAATTCAGACTCTCC
AGACTTTCAAGACACTGCACCCGGGCCATCGTCAGAAAGAAATCGAGGTGGCTATTGAGAAAGGAATCAG
GTTTCTCGAGAATAGGCAGCAAGAGAACGGATCATGGTACGGATATTGGGGTATATGTTACTTGTACGGA
ACGTATTTCGTGCTGCAAGGACTGGTGGCCTGTGGACAGACGTATGAGAACTCCGAAGCCGTTAGAAAAG
CTGTTAAATTTTTCCTTTCAACACAAAATTCAGAGGGTGGCTGGGGAGAAAATTTCGAGTCTTGCCCTCA
GGAAAAATTTATCCCACTTGAGGGAAACCGAACAAATTTTGTACAGACCTCTTGGGCCATGTTAGGGTTG
CTGTGTGGAGGGCAAGCAGAAAGGGATCCGACACCTCTTCACAAAGCTGCTAAGCTGCTTATTAATGGTC
AAATGGACAACGGGGACTTCCCTCAGCAAGAAATCACTGGGGTTTATATGAAGAATTGCATGCTGCACTA
CGCCGAATATCGAAACACCTTCCCTTTATGGGCTTTAGGCGAATACCGTAAACGAGTGTGGCTGGCAAAA
CAAGAGACTGGTTCGAGAGACCTAAGGCTAGGTGGAGGCTCAGTGATGATAAGTCTGCGATGGTGGATGC
ATGTGTCATGGTCATAGCTGTTTCCTGTGTGAAATTGTTATCCGCTCAGAGGGCACAATCCTATTCCGCG
CTATCCGACAATCTCCAAGACATTAGGTGGAGTTCAGTTCGGCGTATGGCATATGTCGCTGGAAAGAACA
TGTGAGCAAAAGGCCAGCAAAAGGCCAGGAACCGTAAAAAGGCCGCGTTGCTGGCGTTTTTCCATAGGCT
CCGCCCCCCTGACGAGCATCACAAAAATCGACGCTCAAGTCAGAGGTGGCGAAACCCGACAGGACTATAA
AGATACCAGGCGTTTCCCCCTGGAAGCTCCCTCGTGCGCTCTCCTGTTCCGACCCTGCCGCTTACCGGAT
ACCTGTCCGCCTTTCTCCCTTCGGGAAGCGTGGCGCTTTCTCATAGCTCACGCTGTAGGTATCTCAGTTC
GGTGTAGGTCGTTCGCTCCAAGCTGGGCTGTGTGCACGAACCCCCCGTTCAGCCCGACCGCTGCGCCTTA
TCCGGTAACTATCGTCTTGAGTCCAACCCGGTAAGACACGACTTATCGCCACTGGCAGCAGCCACTGGTA
ACAGGATTAGCAGAGCGAGGTATGTAGGCGGTGCTACAGAGTTCTTGAAGTGGTGGCCTAACTACGGCTA
CACTAGAAGAACAGTATTTGGTATCTGCGCTCTGCTGAAGCCAGTTACCTTCGGAAAAAGAGTTGGTAGC
TCTTGATCCGGCAAACAAACCACCGCTGGTAGCGGTGGTTTTTTTGTTTGCAAGCAGCAGATTACGCGCA
GAAAAAAAGGATCTCAAGAAGATCCTTTGATCTTTTCTACGGGGTCTGACGCTCTATTCAACAAAGCCGC
CGTCCCGTCAAGTCAGCGTAAATGGGTAGGGGGCTTCAAATCGTCCCCCCATACGATATAAGTTGTTACT
AGTGCTTGGATTCTCACCAATAAAAAACGCCCGGCGGCAACCGAGCGTTCTGAACAAATCCAGATGGAGT
TCTGAGGTCATTACTGGATCTATCAACAGGAGTCCAAGCGAGCTCGATATCAAATTACGCCCCGCCCTGC
CACTCATCGCAGTACTGTTGTAATTCATTAAGCATTCTGCCGACATGGAAGCCATCACAAACGGCATGAT
GAACCTGAATCGCCAGCGGCATCAGCACCTTGTCGCCTTGCGTATAATATTTGCCCATGGTGAAAACGGG
GGCGAAGAAGTTGTCCATATTGGCCACGTTTAAATCAAAACTGGTGAAACTCACCCAGGGATTGGCTGAG
ACGAAAAACATATTCTCAATAAACCCTTTAGGGAAATAGGCCAGGTTTTCACCGTAACACGCCACATCTT
GCGAATATATGTGTAGAAACTGCCGGAAATCGTCGTGGTATTCACTCCAGAGCGATGAAAACGTTTCAGT
TTGCTCATGGAAAACGGTGTAACAAGGGTGAACACTATCCCATATCACCAGCTCACCGTCTTTCATTGCC
ATACGAAATTCCGGATGAGCATTCATCAGGCGGGCAAGAATGTGAATAAAGGCCGGATAAAACTTGTGCT
TATTTTTCTTTACGGTCTTTAAAAAGGCCGTAATATCCAGCTGAACGGTCTGGTTATAGGTACATTGAGC
AACTGACTGAAATGCCTCAAAATGTTCTTTACGATGCCATTGGGATATATCAACGGTGGTATATCCAGTG
ATTTTTTTCTCCATTTTAGCTTCCTTAGCTCCTGAAAATCTCGATAACTCAAAAAATACGCCCGGTAGTG
ATCTTATTTCATTATGGTGAAAGTTGGAACCTCTTACGTGCCGATCAACGTCTCATTGATACCTGAAACA
AAACCCATCGTACGGCCAAGGAAGTCTCCAATAACTGTGATCCACCACAAGCGCCAGGGTTTTCCCAGTC
ACGACGTTGTAAAACGACGGCCAGTCATGCATAATCCGCACGCATCTGGAATAAGGAAGTGCCATTCCGC
CTGACCTT
